Addgene plasmid #129977: pRDAX-437 N-Tag Venus210[1] L32 FKBP EBPF2
Purpose: PPI (BiFC/TriFC) assay vector
Depositing lab: Gary Lewin. Depositing organization: Max-Delbrueck-Centrum fuer Molekulare Medizin (MDC).
Backbone
  Vector backbone: custom built
  Vector type: Mammalian Expression
Growth in bacteria
  Bacterial resistance: Ampicillin, 100 μg/mL
  Growth temperature: 37°C
  Growth strain: DH5alpha
  Copy number: High Copy
Gene/Insert
  Gene/Insert name: FKBP
  Species: M. musculus (mouse)
  Cloning method: Restriction Enzyme; 5′ cloning site unknown (unknown if destroyed); 3′ cloning site unknown (unknown if destroyed)
Terms and licenses: Academic/Nonprofit Terms; Industry Terms: Not Available to Industry
How to cite: pRDAX-437 N-Tag Venus210[1] L32 FKBP EBPF2 was a gift from Gary Lewin (Addgene plasmid # 129977 ; http://n2t.net/addgene:129977 ; RRID:Addgene_129977)
