[The description below was written by a language model from this plasmid's Addgene catalogue record and pLannotate feature annotations shown in this document.]
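Description:
pRDAX-437 N-Tag Venus210[1] L32 FKBP EBPF2 is a custom-built mammalian expression plasmid of about 6.9 kb, designed for detecting protein–protein interactions by bimolecular or trimolecular fluorescence complementation (BiFC/TriFC). It is maintained in E. coli through a high-copy ColE1/pUC-type origin and is selected with ampicillin via the β-lactamase gene and its native promoter.

The expression unit is driven by the human CMV immediate-early enhancer and promoter, followed by a chimeric β-globin/immunoglobulin intron that promotes efficient processing of the transcript. The first open reading frame begins with a partial mVenus coding sequence. Judging from the plasmid name, this is the N-terminal Venus fragment split at around residue 210. On its own such a fragment should not fluoresce, and it yields a yellow signal only when complemented by the remaining Venus piece carried on a partner protein. This fragment sits upstream of FKBP as an N-terminal tag, and the gap between the two annotations fits the "L32" linker named in the title. The catalogue lists the insert as mouse FKBP, whereas the automated annotation matches it to DmrB, the F36V variant of FKBP12 that binds synthetic ligands. The record does not resolve which is correct.

Downstream, an EMCV IRES directs translation of EBFP2 from the same mRNA, giving a blue reporter that marks transfected cells and can normalise expression independently of complementation. A second chimeric intron, a WPRE and a bGH polyadenylation signal complete the transcript. A β-globin fragment and a rabbit β-globin poly(A) signal lie further downstream. FKBP is a widely used ligand-inducible dimerisation module, so the plasmid plausibly serves as a control or benchmark partner in the assay, although the record does not say so.
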