Features (pLannotate 1.2.2; 17 found; start..end, strand, type, name):
    155..532     +  enhancer       CMV enhancer: human cytomegalovirus immediate early enhancer
    534..733     +  promoter       CMV promoter: human cytomegalovirus (CMV) immediate early promoter
    872..1004    +  intron         chimeric intron: chimera between introns from human β-globin and immunoglobulin heavy chain genes
   1025..1657    +  CDS            mVenus (fragment): mVenus is a basic (constitutively fluorescent) yellow fluorescent protein published in 2006, derived from Aequorea victoria. It is reported to be a rapidly-maturing monomer with moderate acid sensitivity.
   1751..2071    +  CDS            DmrB: F36V mutant of FK506-binding protein FKBP12 binds synthetic ligands that do not bind wild-type FKBP
   2088..2674    +  misc_feature   IRES2: internal ribosome entry site (IRES) of the encephalomyocarditis virus (EMCV)
   2675..3394    +  CDS            EBFP2: enhanced blue variant of GFP (Ai et al., 2007) mammalian codon-optimized
   3440..3572    +  intron         chimeric intron: chimera between introns from human β-globin and immunoglobulin heavy chain genes
   3581..4169    +  misc_feature   WPRE: woodchuck hepatitis virus posttranscriptional regulatory element
   4173..4189    +  misc_feature   MCS (fragment): pUC18/19 multiple cloning site
   4202..4313    +  polyA_signal   bGH poly(A) signal: bovine growth hormone polyadenylation signal
   4409..4427    -  promoter       T3 promoter: promoter for bacteriophage T3 RNA polymerase
   4486..4560    +  CDS            HBB (fragment): HBB_PONPY - Experimental evidence at transcript level: Swiss-Prot protein existence level 2. Involved in oxygen transport from the lung to the various peripheral tissues. From Pongo pygmaeus (Bornean orangutan).
   4631..4686    +  polyA_signal   β-globin poly(A) signal: rabbit β-globin polyadenylation signal (Gil and Proudfoot, 1987)
   5065..5653    -  rep_origin     ori: high-copy-number ColE1/pMB1/pBR322/pUC origin of replication
   5824..6684    -  CDS            AmpR: β-lactamase; bla; confers resistance to ampicillin, carbenicillin, and related antibiotics
   6685..6789    -  promoter       AmpR promoter: bla
>Addgene plasmid #129977 | pRDAX-437 N-Tag Venus210[1] L32 FKBP EBPF2 | depositor full sequence | sequence record 249355 | Full Sequence
GCCTGCCTCCAGGCCTCAATATTGGCCATTAGCCATATTATTCATTGGTTATATAGCATAAATCAATATT
GGCTATTGGCCATTGCATACGTTGTATCTATATCATAATATGTACATTTATATTGGCTCATGTCCAATAT
GACCGCCATGTTGGCATTGATTATTGACTAGTTATTAATAGTAATCAATTACGGGGTCATTAGTTCATAG
CCCATATATGGAGTTCCGCGTTACATAACTTACGGTAAATGGCCCGCCTGGCTGACCGCCCAACGACCCC
CGCCCATTGACGTCAATAATGACGTATGTTCCCATAGTAACGCCAATAGGGACTTTCCATTGACGTCAAT
GGGTGGAGTATTTACGGTAAACTGCCCACTTGGCAGTACATCAAGTGTATCATATGCCAAGTCCGCCCCC
TATTGACGTCAATGACGGTAAATGGCCCGCCTGGCATTATGCCCAGTACATGACCTTACGGGACTTTCCT
ACTTGGCAGTACATCTACGTATTAGTCATCGCTATTACCATGGTGATGCGGTTTTGGCAGTACACCAATG
GGCGTGGATAGCGGTTTGACTCACGGGGATTTCCAAGTCTCCACCCCATTGACGTCAATGGGAGTTTGTT
TTGGCACCAAAATCAACGGGACTTTCCAAAATGTCGTAATAACCCCGCCCCGTTGACGCAAATGGGCGGT
AGGCGTGTACGGTGGGAGGTCTATATAAGCAGAGCTCGTTTAGTGAACCGTCAGATCACTAGAAGCTTTA
TTGCGGTAGTTTATCACAGTTAAATTGCTAACGCAGTCAGTGCTTCTGACACAACAGTCTCGAACTTAAG
CTGCAGAAGTTGGTCGTGAGGCACTGGGCAGGTAAGTATCAAGGTTACAAGACAGGTTTAAGGAGACCAA
TAGAAACTGGGCTTGTCGAGACAGAGAAGACTCTTGCGTTTCTGATAGGCACCTATTGGTCTTACTGACA
TCCACTTTGCCTTTCTCTCCACAGGTGTCCACTCCCAGGCCACCATGGTGTCAAAGGGAGAAGAGTTGTT
TACCGGTGTTGTTCCCATACTGGTGGAACTGGATGGTGACGTCAATGGACACAAGTTTAGCGTTTCTGGC
GAAGGAGAAGGCGATGCTACCTATGGCAAACTGACCCTCAAACTGATCTGTACGACTGGAAAGTTGCCTG
TACCTTGGCCAACACTGGTCACAACCTTGGGCTATGGGCTGCAATGCTTTGCCCGTTATCCTGATCACAT
GAAGCAACATGACTTCTTTAAGTCTGCTATGCCAGAGGGATATGTGCAGGAACGGACTATCTTCTTCAAG
GACGACGGCAACTACAAGACGAGAGCTGAGGTGAAATTTGAGGGTGACACACTGGTGAATCGCATAGAGC
TGAAAGGCATCGACTTCAAAGAAGATGGGAATATTCTCGGGCATAAACTCGAGTACAACTACAATTCCCA
CAACGTGTACATCACTGCCGATAAGCAGAAGAATGGGATTAAGGCGAACTTCAAGATCCGACACAACATC
GAGGATGGTGGGGTCCAGCTTGCCGACCATTATCAGCAGAACACACCCATTGGGGATGGACCAGTCCTGT
TGCCGGATAACCACTACCTCAGTTACCAGAGCAAACTGTCCAAAGACGTGGGTGGCGGAGGGAGCGAAGG
CGGCGGATCCGGAGGGCCTGGCTCTGGCGGAGAGGGGAGCGCTGGAGGCGGGTCAGCCGGTGGTGGGAGT
GGAGTGCAGGTGGAAACCATCTCCCCAGGAGACGGGCGCACCTTCCCCAAGCGCGGCCAGACCTGCGTGG
TGCACTACACCGGGATGCTTGAAGATGGAAAGAAATTTGATTCCTCCCGGGACAGAAACAAGCCCTTTAA
GTTTATGCTAGGCAAGCAGGAGGTGATCCGAGGCTGGGAAGAAGGGGTTGCCCAGATGAGTGTGGGTCAG
AGAGCCAAACTGACTATATCTCCAGATTATGCCTATGGTGCCACTGGGCACCCAGGCATCATCCCACCAC
ATGCCACTCTCGTCTTCGATGTGGAGCTTCTAAAACTGGAATAAGAATTCAGATCCGCCCCTCTCCCTCC
CCCCCCCCTAACGTTACTGGCCGAAGCCGCTTGGAATAAGGCCGGTGTGCGTTTGTCTATATGTTATTTT
CCACCATATTGCCGTCTTTTGGCAATGTGAGGGCCCGGAAACCTGGCCCTGTCTTCTTGACGAGCATTCC
TAGGGGTCTTTCCCCTCTCGCCAAAGGAATGCAAGGTCTGTTGAATGTCGTGAAGGAAGCAGTTCCTCTG
GTAGCTTCTTGAAGACAAACAACGTCTGTAGCGACCCTTTGCAGGCAGCGGAACCCCCCACCTGGCGACA
GGTGCCTCTGCGGCCAAAAGCCACGTGTATAAGATACACCTGCAAAGGCGGCACAACCCCAGTGCCACGT
TGTGAGTTGGATAGTTGTGGAAAGAGTCAAATGGCTCTCCTCAAGCGTATTCAACAAGGGGCTGAAGGAT
GCCCAGAAGGTACCCCATTGTATGGGATCTGATCTGGGGCCTCGGTACACATGCTTTACATGTGTTTAGT
CGAGGTTAAAAAAACGTCTAGGCCCCCCGAACCACGGGGACGTGGTTTTCCTTTGAAAAACACGATGATA
ATATGGCCACAACCATGGTGAGCAAGGGCGAGGAGCTGTTCACCGGGGTGGTGCCCATCCTGGTCGAGCT
GGACGGCGACGTAAACGGCCACAAGTTCAGCGTGAGGGGCGAGGGCGAGGGCGATGCCACCAACGGCAAG
CTGACCCTGAAGTTCATCTGCACCACCGGCAAGCTGCCCGTGCCCTGGCCCACCCTCGTGACCACCCTGA
GCCACGGCGTGCAGTGCTTCGCCCGCTACCCCGACCACATGAAGCAGCACGACTTCTTCAAGTCCGCCAT
GCCCGAAGGCTACGTCCAGGAGCGCACCATCTTCTTCAAGGACGACGGCACCTACAAGACCCGCGCCGAG
GTGAAGTTCGAGGGCGACACCCTGGTGAACCGCATCGAGCTGAAGGGCGTCGACTTCAAGGAGGACGGCA
ACATCCTGGGGCACAAGCTGGAGTACAACTTCAACAGCCACAACATCTATATCATGGCCGTCAAGCAGAA
GAACGGCATCAAGGTGAACTTCAAGATCCGCCACAACGTGGAGGACGGCAGCGTGCAGCTCGCCGACCAC
TACCAGCAGAACACCCCCATCGGCGACGGCCCCGTGCTGCTGCCCGACAGCCACTACCTGAGCACCCAGT
CCGTGCTGAGCAAAGACCCCAACGAGAAGCGCGATCACATGGTCCTGCTGGAGTTCCGCACCGCCGCCGG
GATCACTCTCGGCATGGACGAGCTGTACAAGTAAACCGGTGCTCGAGGTACCGATGAATAGCTAAGGTCG
AGGCCGCAGGTAAGTATCAAGGTTACAAGACAGGTTTAAGGAGACCAATAGAAACTGGGCTTGTCGAGAC
AGAGAAGACTCTTGCGTTTCTGATAGGCACCTATTGGTCTTACTGACATCCACTTTGCCTTTCTCTCCAC
AGGTGTCGACAATCAACCTCTGGATTACAAAATTTGTGAAAGATTGACTGGTATTCTTAACTATGTTGCT
CCTTTTACGCTATGTGGATACGCTGCTTTAATGCCTTTGTATCATGCTATTGCTTCCCGTATGGCTTTCA
TTTTCTCCTCCTTGTATAAATCCTGGTTGCTGTCTCTTTATGAGGAGTTGTGGCCCGTTGTCAGGCAACG
TGGCGTGGTGTGCACTGTGTTTGCTGACGCAACCCCCACTGGTTGGGGCATTGCCACCACCTGTCAGCTC
CTTTCCGGGACTTTCGCTTTCCCCCTCCCTATTGCCACGGCGGAACTCATCGCCGCCTGCCTTGCCCGCT
GCTGGACAGGGGCTCGGCTGTTGGGCACTGACAATTCCGTGGTGTTGTCGGGGAAGCTGACGTCCTTTCC
ATGGCTGCTCGCCTGTGTTGCCACCTGGATTCTGCGCGGGACGTCCTTCTGCTACGTCCCTTCGGCCCTC
AATCCAGCGGACCTTCCTTCCCGCGGCCTGCTGCCGGCTCTGCGGCCTCTTCCGCGTCTTCGCCTTCGCC
CTCAGACGAGTCGGATCTCCCTTTGGGCCGCCTCCCCGCCTGGAATTCGAGCTCGGTACGATCAGCCTCG
ACTGTGCCTTCTAGTTGCCAGCCATCTGTTGTTTGCCCCTCCCCCGTGCCTTCCTTGACCCTGGAAGGTG
CCACTCCCACTGTCCTTTCCTAATAAAATGAGGAAATTGCATCGCATTGTCTGAGTAGGTGTCATTCTAT
TCTGGGGGGTGGGGTGGGGCAGGACAGCAAGGGGGAGGATTGGGAAGACAATAGCCCAGCTTTTGTTCCC
TTTAGTGAGGGTTAATTGCGCGCTTGGCGTAATCATGGTCATAGCTGTTTCCTGTGTGAAATTGTTATCC
GCTAATTCACTCCTCAGGTGCAGGCTGCCTATCAGAAGGTGGTGGCTGGTGTGGCCAATGCCCTGGCTCA
CAAATACCACTGAGATCTTTTTCCCTCTGCCAAAAATTATGGGGACATCATGAAGCCCCTTGAGCATCTG
ACTTCTGGCTAATAAAGGAAATTTATTTTCATTGCAATAGTGTGTTGGAATTTTTTGTGTCTCTCACTCG
GAAGGACATATGGGAGGGCAAATCATTTAAAACATCAGAATGAGTATTTGGTTTAGAGTTTGGCAACATA
TGCCCATATGCTGGCTGCCATGAACAAAGGTTGGCTATAAAGAGGTCATCAGTATATGAAACAGCCCCCT
GCTGTCCATTCCTTATTCCATAGAAAAGCCTTGACTTGAGGTTAGATTTTTTTTATATTTTGTTTTGTGT
TATTTTTTTCTTTAACATCCCTAAAATTTTCCTTACATGTTTTACTAGCCAGATTTTTCCTCCTCTCCTG
ACTACTCCCAGTCATAGCTGTCCCTCTTCTCTTATGGAGATCGGCCGGCCGCCGGCGTCGACGCGCGCGG
CCGCGGCGCGCCGTTGCTGGCGTTTTTCCATAGGCTCCGCCCCCCTGACGAGCATCACAAAAATCGACGC
TCAAGTCAGAGGTGGCGAAACCCGACAGGACTATAAAGATACCAGGCGTTTCCCCCTGGAAGCTCCCTCG
TGCGCTCTCCTGTTCCGACCCTGCCGCTTACCGGATACCTGTCCGCCTTTCTCCCTTCGGGAAGCGTGGC
GCTTTCTCATAGCTCACGCTGTAGGTATCTCAGTTCGGTGTAGGTCGTTCGCTCCAAGCTGGGCTGTGTG
CACGAACCCCCCGTTCAGCCCGACCGCTGCGCCTTATCCGGTAACTATCGTCTTGAGTCCAACCCGGTAA
GACACGACTTATCGCCACTGGCAGCAGCCACTGGTAACAGGATTAGCAGAGCGAGGTATGTAGGCGGTGC
TACAGAGTTCTTGAAGTGGTGGCCTAACTACGGCTACACTAGAAGAACAGTATTTGGTATCTGCGCTCTG
CTGAAGCCAGTTACCTTCGGAAAAAGAGTTGGTAGCTCTTGATCCGGCAAACAAACCACCGCTGGTAGCG
GTGGTTTTTTTGTTTGCAAGCAGCAGATTACGCGCAGAAAAAAAGGATCTCAAGAAGATCCTTTGATCTT
TTCTACGGGGTCTGACGCTCAGTGGAACGAAAACTCACGTTAAGGGATTTTGGTCATGAGATTATCAAAA
AGGATCTTCACCTAGATCCTTTTAAATTAAAAATGAAGTTTTAAATCAATCTAAAGTATATATGAGTAAA
CTTGGTCTGACAGTTACCAATGCTTAATCAGTGAGGCACCTATCTCAGCGATCTGTCTATTTCGTTCATC
CATAGTTGCCTGACTCCCCGTCGTGTAGATAACTACGATACGGGAGGGCTTACCATCTGGCCCCAGTGCT
GCAATGATACCGCGAGACCCACGCTCACCGGCTCCAGATTTATCAGCAATAAACCAGCCAGCCGGAAGGG
CCGAGCGCAGAAGTGGTCCTGCAACTTTATCCGCCTCCATCCAGTCTATTAATTGTTGCCGGGAAGCTAG
AGTAAGTAGTTCGCCAGTTAATAGTTTGCGCAACGTTGTTGCCATTGCTACAGGCATCGTGGTGTCACGC
TCGTCGTTTGGTATGGCTTCATTCAGCTCCGGTTCCCAACGATCAAGGCGAGTTACATGATCCCCCATGT
TGTGCAAAAAAGCGGTTAGCTCCTTCGGTCCTCCGATCGTTGTCAGAAGTAAGTTGGCCGCAGTGTTATC
ACTCATGGTTATGGCAGCACTGCATAATTCTCTTACTGTCATGCCATCCGTAAGATGCTTTTCTGTGACT
GGTGAGTACTCAACCAAGTCATTCTGAGAATAGTGTATGCGGCGACCGAGTTGCTCTTGCCCGGCGTCAA
TACGGGATAATACCGCGCCACATAGCAGAACTTTAAAAGTGCTCATCATTGGAAAACGTTCTTCGGGGCG
AAAACTCTCAAGGATCTTACCGCTGTTGAGATCCAGTTCGATGTAACCCACTCGTGCACCCAACTGATCT
TCAGCATCTTTTACTTTCACCAGCGTTTCTGGGTGAGCAAAAACAGGAAGGCAAAATGCCGCAAAAAAGG
GAATAAGGGCGACACGGAAATGTTGAATACTCATACTCTTCCTTTTTCAATATTATTGAAGCATTTATCA
GGGTTATTGTCTCATGAGCGGATACATATTTGAATGTATTTAGAAAAATAAACAAATAGGGGTTCCGCGC
ACATTTCCCCGAAAAGTGCCACCTGACGTCTAAGAAACCATTATTATCATGACATTAACCTATAAAAATA
GGCGTATCACGAGGCCCTTTCGTCTACGCGCGCGCCGGCGGCGCGCCGTCGACGGCCGGCCGCGGCCGC
